>Addgene plasmid #178188 | pGL3-mBcl11b-MAR4 | addgene full sequence | sequence record 351743 | Addgene NGS Result
TGAGCAATGACTCGCAAGTGACGTAGAGGGAAGCTATCTTTTAAATTATAATTTTGTGTGTGTGTGGGGG
GGTGCTGCTTTTTTGAAATTTAAGCTAAGCACTCGAGATCTGCGATCTGCATCTCAATTAGTCAGCAACC
ATAGTCCCGCCCCTAACTCCGCCCATCCCGCCCCTAACTCCGCCCAGTTCCGCCCATTCTCCGCCCCATC
GCTGACTAATTTTTTTTATTTATGCAGAGGCCGAGGCCGCCTCGGCCTCTGAGCTATTCCAGAAGTAGTG
AGGAGGCTTTTTTGGAGGCCTAGGCTTTTGCAAAAAGCTTGGCATTCCGGTACTGTTGGTAAAGCCACCA
TGGAAGACGCCAAAAACATAAAGAAAGGCCCGGCGCCATTCTATCCGCTGGAAGATGGAACCGCTGGAGA
GCAACTGCATAAGGCTATGAAGAGATACGCCCTGGTTCCTGGAACAATTGCTTTTACAGATGCACATATC
GAGGTGGACATCACTTACGCTGAGTACTTCGAAATGTCCGTTCGGTTGGCAGAAGCTATGAAACGATATG
GGCTGAATACAAATCACAGAATCGTCGTATGCAGTGAAAACTCTCTTCAATTCTTTATGCCGGTGTTGGG
CGCGTTATTTATCGGAGTTGCAGTTGCGCCCGCGAACGACATTTATAATGAACGTGAATTGCTCAACAGT
ATGGGCATTTCGCAGCCTACCGTGGTGTTCGTTTCCAAAAAGGGGTTGCAAAAAATTTTGAACGTGCAAA
AAAAGCTCCCAATCATCCAAAAAATTATTATCATGGATTCTAAAACGGATTACCAGGGATTTCAGTCGAT
GTACACGTTCGTCACATCTCATCTACCTCCCGGTTTTAATGAATACGATTTTGTGCCAGAGTCCTTCGAT
AGGGACAAGACAATTGCACTGATCATGAACTCCTCTGGATCTACTGGTCTGCCTAAAGGTGTCGCTCTGC
CTCATAGAACTGCCTGCGTGAGATTCTCGCATGCCAGAGATCCTATTTTTGGCAATCAAATCATTCCGGA
TACTGCGATTTTAAGTGTTGTTCCATTCCATCACGGTTTTGGAATGTTTACTACACTCGGATATTTGATA
TGTGGATTTCGAGTCGTCTTAATGTATAGATTTGAAGAAGAGCTGTTTCTGAGGAGCCTTCAGGATTACA
AGATTCAAAGTGCGCTGCTGGTGCCAACCCTATTCTCCTTCTTCGCCAAAAGCACTCTGATTGACAAATA
CGATTTATCTAATTTACACGAAATTGCTTCTGGTGGCGCTCCCCTCTCTAAGGAAGTCGGGGAAGCGGTT
GCCAAGAGGTTCCATCTGCCAGGTATCAGGCAAGGATATGGGCTCACTGAGACTACATCAGCTATTCTGA
TTACACCCGAGGGGGATGATAAACCGGGCGCGGTCGGTAAAGTTGTTCCATTTTTTGAAGCGAAGGTTGT
GGATCTGGATACCGGGAAAACGCTGGGCGTTAATCAAAGAGGCGAACTGTGTGTGAGAGGTCCTATGATT
ATGTCCGGTTATGTAAACAATCCGGAAGCGACCAACGCCTTGATTGACAAGGATGGATGGCTACATTCTG
GAGACATAGCTTACTGGGACGAAGACGAACACTTCTTCATCGTTGACCGCCTGAAGTCTCTGATTAAGTA
CAAAGGCTATCAGGTGGCTCCCGCTGAATTGGAATCCATCTTGCTCCAACACCCCAACATCTTCGACGCA
GGTGTCGCAGGTCTTCCCGACGATGACGCCGGTGAACTTCCCGCCGCCGTTGTTGTTTTGGAGCACGGAA
AGACGATGACGGAAAAAGAGATCGTGGATTACGTCGCCAGTCAAGTAACAACCGCGAAAAAGTTGCGCGG
AGGAGTTGTGTTTGTGGACGAAGTACCGAAAGGTCTTACCGGAAAACTCGACGCAAGAAAAATCAGAGAG
ATCCTCATAAAGGCCAAGAAGGGCGGAAAGATCGCCGTGTAATTCTAGAGTCGGGGCGGCCGGCCGCTTC
GAGCAGACATGATAAGATACATTGATGAGTTTGGACAAACCACAACTAGAATGCAGTGAAAAAAATGCTT
TATTTGTGAAATTTGTGATGCTATTGCTTTATTTGTAACCATTATAAGCTGCAATAAACAAGTTAACAAC
AACAATTGCATTCATTTTATGTTTCAGGTTCAGGGGGAGGTGTGGGAGGTTTTTTAAAGCAAGTAAAACC
TCTACAAATGTGGTAAAATCGATAAGGATCCGTCGACCGATGCCCTTGAGAGCCTTCAACCCAGTCAGCT
CCTTCCGGTGGGCGCGGGGCATGACTATCGTCGCCGCACTTATGACTGTCTTCTTTATCATGCAACTCGT
AGGACAGGTGCCGGCAGCGCTCTTCCGCTTCCTCGCTCACTGACTCGCTGCGCTCGGTCGTTCGGCTGCG
GCGAGCGGTATCAGCTCACTCAAAGGCGGTAATACGGTTATCCACAGAATCAGGGGATAACGCAGGAAAG
AACATGTGAGCAAAAGGCCAGCAAAAGGCCAGGAACCGTAAAAAGGCCGCGTTGCTGGCGTTTTTCCATA
GGCTCCGCCCCCCTGACGAGCATCACAAAAATCGACGCTCAAGTCAGAGGTGGCGAAACCCGACAGGACT
ATAAAGATACCAGGCGTTTCCCCCTGGAAGCTCCCTCGTGCGCTCTCCTGTTCCGACCCTGCCGCTTACC
GGATACCTGTCCGCCTTTCTCCCTTCGGGAAGCGTGGCGCTTTCTCATAGCTCACGCTGTAGGTATCTCA
GTTCGGTGTAGGTCGTTCGCTCCAAGCTGGGCTGTGTGCACGAACCCCCCGTTCAGCCCGACCGCTGCGC
CTTATCCGGTAACTATCGTCTTGAGTCCAACCCGGTAAGACACGACTTATCGCCACTGGCAGCAGCCACT
GGTAACAGGATTAGCAGAGCGAGGTATGTAGGCGGTGCTACAGAGTTCTTGAAGTGGTGGCCTAACTACG
GCTACACTAGAAGAACAGTATTTGGTATCTGCGCTCTGCTGAAGCCAGTTACCTTCGGAAAAAGAGTTGG
TAGCTCTTGATCCGGCAAACAAACCACCGCTGGTAGCGGTGGTTTTTTTGTTTGCAAGCAGCAGATTACG
CGCAGAAAAAAAGGATCTCAAGAAGATCCTTTGATCTTTTCTACGGGGTCTGACGCTCAGTGGAACGAAA
ACTCACGTTAAGGGATTTTGGTCATGAGATTATCAAAAAGGATCTTCACCTAGATCCTTTTAAATTAAAA
ATGAAGTTTTAAATCAATCTAAAGTATATATGAGTAAACTTGGTCTGACAGTTACCAATGCTTAATCAGT
GAGGCACCTATCTCAGCGATCTGTCTATTTCGTTCATCCATAGTTGCCTGACTCCCCGTCGTGTAGATAA
CTACGATACGGGAGGGCTTACCATCTGGCCCCAGTGCTGCAATGATACCGCGAGACCCACGCTCACCGGC
TCCAGATTTATCAGCAATAAACCAGCCAGCCGGAAGGGCCGAGCGCAGAAGTGGTCCTGCAACTTTATCC
GCCTCCATCCAGTCTATTAATTGTTGCCGGGAAGCTAGAGTAAGTAGTTCGCCAGTTAATAGTTTGCGCA
ACGTTGTTGCCATTGCTACAGGCATCGTGGTGTCACGCTCGTCGTTTGGTATGGCTTCATTCAGCTCCGG
TTCCCAACGATCAAGGCGAGTTACATGATCCCCCATGTTGTGCAAAAAAGCGGTTAGCTCCTTCGGTCCT
CCGATCGTTGTCAGAAGTAAGTTGGCCGCAGTGTTATCACTCATGGTTATGGCAGCACTGCATAATTCTC
TTACTGTCATGCCATCCGTAAGATGCTTTTCTGTGACTGGTGAGTACTCAACCAAGTCATTCTGAGAATA
GTGTATGCGGCGACCGAGTTGCTCTTGCCCGGCGTCAATACGGGATAATACCGCGCCACATAGCAGAACT
TTAAAAGTGCTCATCATTGGAAAACGTTCTTCGGGGCGAAAACTCTCAAGGATCTTACCGCTGTTGAGAT
CCAGTTCGATGTAACCCACTCGTGCACCCAACTGATCTTCAGCATCTTTTACTTTCACCAGCGTTTCTGG
GTGAGCAAAAACAGGAAGGCAAAATGCCGCAAAAAAGGGAATAAGGGCGACACGGAAATGTTGAATACTC
ATACTCTTCCTTTTTCAATATTATTGAAGCATTTATCAGGGTTATTGTCTCATGAGCGGATACATATTTG
AATGTATTTAGAAAAATAAACAAATAGGGGTTCCGCGCACATTTCCCCGAAAAGTGCCACCTG
[124 nt withheld, positions 4334-4457]
C
[91 nt withheld, positions 4459-4549]
A
[49 nt withheld, positions 4551-4599]
CCTTTGACGTTGGAGTCCACGTTCTTT
[37 nt withheld, positions 4627-4663]
ACCCTATCTCGGTCTATTCTTTTGATTTATAAGGGATTTTGCCGATTTCGGCCTATTGGTTAAAAAATGA
GCTGATTTAACAAAAATTTAACGCGAATTTTAACAAAATATTAACGCTTACAATTTGCCATTCGCCATTC
AGGCTGCGCAACTGTTGGGAAGGGCGATCGGTGCGGGCCTCTTCGCTATTACGCCAGCCCAAGCTACCAT
GATAAGTAAGTAATATTAAGGTACGGGAGGTACTTGGAGCGGCCGCAATAAAATATCTTTATTTTCATTA
CATCTGTGTGTTGGTTTTTTGTGTGAATCGATAGTACTAACATACGCTCTCCATCAAAACAAAACGAAAC
AAAACAAACTAGCAAAATAGGCTGTCCCCAGTGCAAGTGCAGGTGCCAGAACATTTCTCTATCGATAGGT
ACCACCGGTGACCGGACTGGCCTCTGCATCCCCGGGGCCCAGGGAGGCGGCAGTCCAACCTAACCTGTGT
CTGCGAAGTCCTATGGAAACCTGAGGGTTGATTAAGGCAGTAAAAAATTAAAAAAAAAAAAAACAAAAAA
ACAAAAAAATTTGTGGAGCCTTTTAACTGTGCAATAATTTCTGTATTTATTGGGTTTTGTAATTTTTTTG
GCATGTACGTGCAGGTACCTATTATTATTATTATTTCTGTTTAAATTCCTTTAAAAGATTTTGTTGAGTA
TCCATCCCTTCATTTTTTTTTAATAACCCAGTAGTAGTC
Features (pLannotate 1.2.2; 12 found; start..end, strand, type, name):
    118..314     +  promoter       SV40 promoter: SV40 early promoter
    350..2002    +  CDS            luciferase: firefly luciferase; luc+; enhanced luc+ version of the luciferase gene
   2043..2164    -  polyA_signal   SV40 poly(A) signal: SV40 polyadenylation signal
   2187..2255    -  CDS            large T antigen (fragment): large T antigen from SV40 (simian virus 40)
   2271..2403    +  CDS            TcR (fragment): tetracycline efflux protein; tet; confers resistance to tetracycline
   2583..3171    -  rep_origin     ori: high-copy-number ColE1/pMB1/pBR322/pUC origin of replication
   3342..4202    -  CDS            AmpR: β-lactamase; bla; confers resistance to ampicillin, carbenicillin, and related antibiotics
   4203..4307    -  promoter       AmpR promoter: bla
   4334..4762    +  rep_origin     f1 ori (sequence partly withheld): f1 bacteriophage origin of replication; arrow indicates direction of (+) strand synthesis
   4794..4861    -  CDS            lacZα (fragment): LacZα fragment of β-galactosidase; lacZ fragment
   4920..4968    +  polyA_signal   poly(A) signal: synthetic polyadenylation signal
   4982..5073    +  misc_feature   pause site: RNA polymerase II transcriptional pause signal from the human α2 globin gene
