[The description below was written by a language model from this plasmid's Addgene catalogue record and pLannotate feature annotations shown in this document.]
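Description:
pGL3-mBcl11b-MAR4 is a firefly luciferase reporter plasmid built on the Promega pGL3-promoter backbone and intended for transient transfection into mammalian cells. It carries an approximately 420 bp regulatory fragment, termed MAR4, from the mouse Bcl11b (Ctip2) locus, inserted by Gibson assembly. The feature table does not annotate the insert itself. However, the circular map leaves an unannotated stretch between the upstream transcriptional pause site and the SV40 promoter, which is consistent with the fragment sitting in the usual upstream cloning region of this backbone. The total size is about 5.4 kb.

The reporter unit consists of the SV40 early promoter driving the enhanced luc+ firefly luciferase coding sequence, terminated by the SV40 late polyadenylation signal. Because pGL3-promoter supplies a basal promoter but no enhancer, luciferase output reflects any enhancer or repressive activity contributed by the cloned MAR4 sequence. A synthetic poly(A) signal and an RNA polymerase II pause site from the human α2-globin gene lie upstream of the cloning region and reduce background from read-through transcription originating in the backbone. In bacteria the plasmid replicates at high copy from a ColE1/pUC-type origin and is selected with ampicillin through the bla gene. An f1 origin permits single-stranded DNA production. The short large T antigen, TcR and lacZα fragments flagged in the annotation are backbone remnants rather than functional genes. According to the record, the construct serves to assay the transcriptional regulatory activity of the mouse Bcl11b MAR4 element, in the context of work on neuron subtype specification in amniote brain development.
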