Addgene plasmid #178188: pGL3-mBcl11b-MAR4
Purpose: Lucifease reporter driven by MAR4 regulatory sequences of mouse Bcl11b
Depositing lab: Katsuhiko Ono. Depositing organization: Kyoto Prefectural University of Medicine. Publication: Species-Specific Mechanisms of Neuron Subtype Specification Reveal Evolutionary Plasticity of Amniote Brain Development. Nomura T, Yamashita W, Gotoh H, Ono K. Cell Rep. 2018 Mar 20;22(12):3142-3151. doi: 10.1016/j.celrep.2018.02.086. PubMed 29562171.
Backbone
  Vector backbone: pGL3-promoter
  Backbone manufacturer: Promega
  Backbone size w/o insert (bp): 5010
  Total vector size (bp): 5405
  Vector type: Mammalian Expression, Luciferase
Growth in bacteria
  Bacterial resistance: Ampicillin, 100 μg/mL
  Growth temperature: 37°C
  Growth strain: DH5alpha
  Copy number: High Copy
Gene/Insert
  Gene/Insert name: Bcl11b MAR4 (alt name: Ctip2 MAR4)
  Species: M. musculus (mouse)
  Insert size (bp): 420
  GenBank ID: NM_001286343.1
  Promoter: SV40 promoter
  Cloning method: Gibson Cloning
  Sequencing primers: 5′ RVprimer3 CTAGCAAAATAGGCTGTCCC; 3′ GLprimer2 CTTTATGTTTTTGGCGTCTTCCA
Terms and licenses: Academic/Nonprofit Terms; Industry Terms: Not Available to Industry
How to cite: pGL3-mBcl11b-MAR4 was a gift from Katsuhiko Ono (Addgene plasmid # 178188 ; http://n2t.net/addgene:178188 ; RRID:Addgene_178188)
